Addgene plasmid #117854: pRSF-KpAGO207-1251
Purpose: Expressed KpAGO 207-1251 in E. coli under IPTG-inducible promotor
Depositing lab: Kotaro Nakanishi & Dinshaw Patel. Depositing organization: Memorial Sloan-Kettering Cancer Center. Publication: Structure of yeast Argonaute with guide RNA. Nakanishi K, Weinberg DE, Bartel DP, Patel DJ. Nature. 2012 Jun 20;486(7403):368-74. doi: 10.1038/nature11211. PubMed 22722195.
Backbone
  Vector backbone: pRSF Duet
  Vector type: Bacterial Expression
Growth in bacteria
  Bacterial resistance: Kanamycin, 50 μg/mL
  Growth temperature: 37°C
  Growth strain: DH5alpha
  Copy number: Unknown
Gene/Insert
  Gene/Insert name: Argonaute
  Species: Kluyveromyces polysporus
  Insert size (bp): 3138
  Mutation: missing first 206 amino acid residues
  Promoter: T7
  Tag / fusion protein: 6xHis-SUMO encoded in vector (N terminal on backbone)
  Cloning method: Restriction Enzyme; 5′ cloning site BamH1 (unknown if destroyed); 3′ cloning site Xho1 (unknown if destroyed)
  Sequencing primers: 5′ sumo forward; 3′ T7 terminator reverse
Resource information
  A portion of this plasmid was derived from a plasmid made by: The gene was cloned by Dr. Kotaro Nakanishi.
Terms and licenses: Academic/Nonprofit Terms; Industry Terms: Not Available to Industry
How to cite: pRSF-KpAGO207-1251 was a gift from Kotaro Nakanishi & Dinshaw Patel (Addgene plasmid # 117854 ; http://n2t.net/addgene:117854 ; RRID:Addgene_117854)
