[The description below was written by a language model from this plasmid's Addgene catalogue record and pLannotate feature annotations shown in this document.]
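Description:
pRSF-KpAGO207-1251 is a bacterial expression plasmid of about 7 kb, built on the pRSF Duet backbone, for producing an N-terminally truncated Argonaute protein from the budding yeast Kluyveromyces polysporus in E. coli. It replicates from the RSF1030 origin, which is compatible with several other common plasmid origins and so allows co-maintenance with additional plasmids in the same cell. Selection is by kanamycin through an aminoglycoside phosphotransferase gene. The backbone also carries lacI with its own promoter, supplying the lac repressor needed for regulated expression.

The insert of roughly 3.1 kb encodes residues 207–1251 of KpAGO, lacking the first 206 amino acids, and was cloned between BamHI and XhoI sites. The automated annotation does not label the Argonaute coding region itself, but it corresponds to the unannotated stretch between the SUMO tag and the downstream vector elements. Transcription is driven by a T7 promoter followed by a lac operator, so expression requires a host supplying T7 RNA polymerase and is induced with IPTG. A T7 gene 10 ribosome binding site directs translation, and a T7 terminator closes the unit. The protein is made as a fusion to a vector-encoded N-terminal 6xHis-SUMO tag (yeast SMT3-derived), with a thrombin site annotated between the His and SUMO portions. This provides metal-affinity purification and a cleavable, ubiquitin-like fusion partner. An S-Tag fragment lies downstream of the insert as a vector remnant, and the record does not indicate that it is translated. Short hits annotated as tetracycline resistance, capTEV and SET1 fragments are probably backbone or tag sequence matches rather than functional parts. The plasmid is associated with structural work on yeast Argonaute bound to guide RNA.
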