Features (pLannotate 1.2.2; 18 found; start..end, strand, type, name):
    203..280     -  promoter       lacI promoter: lacI
    288..323     -  CDS            TcR (fragment): tetracycline efflux protein; tet; confers resistance to tetracycline
    326..344     +  promoter       T7 promoter: promoter for bacteriophage T7 RNA polymerase
    345..369     +  protein_bind   lac operator: The lac repressor binds to the lac operator to inhibit transcription in E. coli. This inhibition can be relieved by adding lactose or isopropyl-β-D-thiogalactopyranoside (IPTG). lac repressor encoded by lacI
    384..406     +  RBS            RBS: efficient ribosome binding site from bacteriophage T7 gene 10 (Olins and Rangwala, 1989)
    425..441     +  CDS            capTEV™ (fragment): composite tag for in vivo biotinylation, TEV protease cleavage, and 6xHis tagging
    452..469     +  CDS            thrombin site: thrombin recognition and cleavage site
    482..774     +  CDS            SUMO (fragment): cleavable ubiquitin-like protein tag; S. cerevisiae SMT3 (truncated)
   3929..3970    +  CDS            S-Tag (fragment): affinity and epitope tag derived from pancreatic ribonuclease A
   4000..4017    +  CDS            SET1 (fragment): solubility-enhancement tag derived from T7 phage gene 10B
   4025..4072    +  terminator     T7 terminator: transcription terminator for bacteriophage T7 RNA polymerase
   4236..4293    +  promoter       AmpR promoter (fragment): bla
   4302..5117    -  CDS            KanR: aminoglycoside phosphotransferase; aph(3')-Ia; confers resistance to kanamycin in bacteria or G418 (Geneticin®) in eukaryotes
   5118..5209    -  promoter       AmpR promoter: bla
   5225..5974    -  rep_origin     RSF ori: Plasmids containing the RSF 1030 origin of replication can be propagated in E. coli cells that contain additional plasmids with compatible origins.
   6057..6121    -  CDS            TcR (fragment): tetracycline efflux protein; tet; confers resistance to tetracycline
   6136..6157    -  protein_bind   CAP binding site: CAP binding activates transcription in the presence of cAMP. E. coli catabolite activator protein
   6170..202     -  CDS            lacI (across the origin): lac repressor; lacI; The lac repressor binds to the lac operator to inhibit transcription in E. coli. This inhibition can be relieved by adding lactose or isopropyl-β-D-thiogalactopyranoside (IPTG).
>Addgene plasmid #117854 | pRSF-KpAGO207-1251 | addgene full sequence | sequence record 226671 | Addgene NGS Result
TGGCAACGCCAATCAGCAACGACTGTTTGCCCGCCAGTTGTTGTGCCACGCGGTTGGGAATGTAATTCAG
CTCCGCCATCGCCGCTTCCACTTTTTCCCGCGTTTTCGCAGAAACGTGGCTGGCCTGGTTCACCACGCGG
GAAACGGTCTGATAAGAGACACCGGCATACTCTGCGACATCGTATAACGTTACTGGTTTCACATTCACCA
CCCTGAATTGACTCTCTTCCGGGCGCTATCATGCCATACCGCGAAAGGTTTTGCGCCATTCGATGGTGTC
CGGGATCTCGACGCTCTCCCTTATGCGACTCCTGCATTAGGAAATTAATACGACTCACTATAGGGGAATT
GTGAGCGGATAACAATTCCCCTGTAGAAATAATTTTGTTTAACTTTAATAAGGAGATATACCATGGGCAG
CAGCCATCATCATCATCATCACAGCAGCGGCCTGGTGCCGCGCGGCAGCCACATGGCAAGCATGTCGGAC
TCAGAAGTCAATCAAGAAGCTAAGCCAGAGGTCAAGCCAGAAGTCAAGCCTGAGACTCACATCAATTTAA
AGGTGTCCGATGGATCTTCAGAGATCTTCTTCAAGATCAAAAAGACCACTCCTTTAAGAAGGCTGATGGA
AGCGTTCGCTAAAAGACAGGGTAAGGAAATGGACTCCTTAAGATTCTTGTACGACGGTATTAGAATCCAA
GCTGATCAGACCCCTGAAGATTTGGACATGGAGGATAACGATATTATTGAGGCTCACAGAGAACAGATTG
GTGGATCCACCGAGAAAACTGTAGATCAACCTAAGGAAGATACTCATGCAATCTATAAAGTTGAAAATAG
ACATGATTATGGTACTAAAGGTACTAAAGTTGACATTTTGACAAACCATATTTTGCTTGCGGTAGGTAAC
GATGTTCCTACTGAAAAAATCGACAAAGAATTGGTTCCTAAATTAGATGGTTGGTGGAAAACTGCCTTCA
TCTTTACTTATCATATCGATTTCAAACCCCAACAAAAAGGCCCTCCACGTAGAGGCAAACCAGTTCCACC
ACAGGAATTATCAAAGCCAAAGAAATATGAATTAATTGAAGCTTTACTGGATGAAGATGAAATCTTGTAC
AAGTATAGGGATCGTATCGCTTTCAATGGTGAAGATACTATTTATTCTCATGTGCCACTAGAAGAATTCA
CTTTGTTTGATGGTTGTTGGGAAGTCAGTAACAAGCAAAAGAAGAAGGTTGTTCCAGGTATGGGTGCTCC
ATCCAACAAAGCTTCTCTACAAAAAAAAATAGATCCAGAATTAGAAGAAATGGTTTCTCAAATCACTTTG
AAATTCAGTGGTAAAGTAGGCTTGAAAGATATTTATAACGACACCACTACTCAAGACACCGAAGTACAGG
AAAGTAGAATGTCTGCAATCGATAAGACATGTTTGCTATCTTTATTAGGTGCTAAGTTCATGAGTACAGA
TGATTTGATTTTCCAAGTTCAAGGTAACAAGTTCTTTATTTTCAATAATTTTGCTAAAGCTATCCCATTC
CAAATCGGTGGTTATTTGTTGCAGGGTTTTACTGTTTCATTAACTCATGTTTATGGTGGTGTCGCTTTAA
ACACTGTCAGTGTTCCTGCTCCATTTATTAAACATACCAAGTACTTGCCAGGTGATCCAAGATTTAAAAA
CAATGAAAAGGAACAATTTACATTAATGGACTGGATCATTGAATGTTACCACCAATCTAAGGCTATAAGA
GATATCAGATATAATCCAAAAACAGCTCCTCCACCATCAGTTAAAGATTTGAACTATTTTGTCGAAAAGA
ACACTGATATTTCAGCTTTGTTAAAGGGTTTAAAGGTTTACAGACCGTACATCAATTATAGTATCAATAA
AGATGGTACCCCAAAACCACCAAGAAAGAGATCTTCTAAGGGTATTGTTGGATTTACCCGTGAATCTGCG
GTATCCATGAGGTTTAATGTTCTTGAAAGTAGTTTGAAGAAGAACAGTGCTCCAAAACCTAATGAAAAAC
CTATCAATATCAATACTATTGATTATTTCAAGAGGAAATATGACATTACTTTGAAATATCCTGATATGAA
GTTAGTAAACTTGGGCGGTAAAAATGATGTCGTTCCTCCTGAATGTTTGACTATTGTGCCGGGTCAAAAA
TTGAAGGGTCAAATTTTTGATACAAAAACTTATATCGACTTCAGTGCAATTAGACCAACTGAAAAGTTTG
ATTTAATCTCCAGGTTATCTATGCCAGCTATAAAAAGAGGGTTAACTGATTCTGAAAAGGAAGAATCATC
AGCTCCTCACAATAGTGCTTATCAATTTATGAGAGTACCATCTCGTATTCTAGATGCCCCAGTTGTTCAG
TTCAAAGAATCTACCTTTGAATATAAGGACAAGAGTTATGGAACTAAGCATGAAGAATCTAAAGGTAACT
GGAACATGAAAGGTCACCAATTTATTTCCACTCCAGCCAAACAGGTCAACTTAAGAGCAATATTTATTAA
TAATGCTAACACAGCTCCACCAGCATCTATGGAAAGTGAACTTGACATCTCTATGGATAAATTCGCATCT
GATGTTAAACAATTAGGTGTGGACTTCAACGTATCAGGTAAACCAATTCTAATTAATCAATTTGGTCCCC
CAATTAAGAAATTCCAAGGTGGTGGCCGTGGTGGCCGTGGTGGTCGTGGTAGCCGTGGTGGCCGTGGTGG
CCGTGGTGCTCCATCTGGTCCTCCAACTTTCGAAACCTCTCCAGGTGAGATATCTTTGTTAAACTTATTA
GAAAATATTCCAAGCAATACCTATATTTTGTATGTATTGCGCCGTGGTAACGATTCTGCTGTTTATGATA
GATTGAAATATATCACTGATTTGAAATTTGGTGCATTGAATTCCTGTGTTGTTTGGGACAACTTCAAAAA
GAATTCTATTCAATATAATTCCAATGTTGTTATGAAGATGAACTTGAAGTTATTAGGTAGTAACCACTCT
CTATCTATTGAAAACAACAAACTATTAATTGATAAGGAATCTAACTTGCCAATATTAGTGTTGGGTTCTG
ATGTGACACATTATCCTGAAAAGGATCAAAACTCTATTGCCTCGTTAGTAGGTTCATACGATGACAAATT
TACCCAATTCCCTGGTGATTACATGCTTCAAGATGGTCCAGGTGAAGAAATAATTACTAATGTCGGTTCA
TTAATGTTGAACAGATTAAAGATATATCAAAAACATAATAATGGTAAATTACCAACGAAGATCATGTACT
TCAGAGATGGTGTTTCAGTTGACCAATTCTCTCAAGTTGTTAAGATTGAAGTTAAGTCTATTAAGGAATC
AGTCCGTAAATTTGGTCCTCAATTAAATGGTGGTAACAAATACGATCCACCAGTTACATGTATTGCCACT
GTCAAAAGAAATCAAGTCAGATTTATTCCTATCCAAGAAAATGCGAAGAATGAAAAGGGTGAAGAAGTTG
CTGTTCAATCCATGGGTAATGTTATGCCAGGTACTGTTGTAGACCGTGGTATCACATCTGTGGCACACTT
TGATTTCTTTATCCAATCTCATCAAGCTTTGAAGGGTACTGGTGTCCCATGCCACTATTGGTGTCTATAT
GACGAAAACCAATCTACTTCTGACTACTTACAAGAAATATGTAACAACTTATGTTACATTTTCGGTAGAT
CTACTACCAGTGTAAAAGTCCCAGCCCCAGTATATTATGCCGATTTGTTGTGTACCCGTGCTACATGCTT
TTTCAAGGCAGGTTTTGAACTTAATATGGCTCAAGCACCAAAGGAGAAGGGTTCTAAGGATCAACCTACT
GTTTCCAAGAATGTTCTATTACCACAAGTTAACGATAACATTAAATCCGTAATGTATTACATTTGACTCG
AGTCTGGTAAAGAAACCGCTGCTGCGAAATTTGAACGCCAGCACATGGACTCGTCTACTAGCGCAGCTTA
ATTAACCTAGGCTGCTGCCACCGCTGAGCAATAACTAGCATAACCCCTTGGGGCCTCTAAACGGGTCTTG
AGGGGTTTTTTGCTGAAACCTCAGGCATTTGAGAAGCACACGGTCACACTGCTTCCGGTAGTCAATAAAC
CGGTAAACCAGCAATAGACATAAGCGGCTATTTAACGACCCTGCCCTGAACCGACGACAAGCTGACGACC
GGGTCTCCGCAAGTGGCACTTTTCGGGGAAATGTGCGCGGAACCCCTATTTGTTTATTTTTCTAAATACA
TTCAAATATGTATCCGCTCATGAATTAATTCTTAGAAAAACTCATCGAGCATCAAATGAAACTGCAATTT
ATTCATATCAGGATTATCAATACCATATTTTTGAAAAAGCCGTTTCTGTAATGAAGGAGAAAACTCACCG
AGGCAGTTCCATAGGATGGCAAGATCCTGGTATCGGTCTGCGATTCCGACTCGTCCAACATCAATACAAC
CTATTAATTTCCCCTCGTCAAAAATAAGGTTATCAAGTGAGAAATCACCATGAGTGACGACTGAATCCGG
TGAGAATGGCAAAAGTTTATGCATTTCTTTCCAGACTTGTTCAACAGGCCAGCCATTACGCTCGTCATCA
AAATCACTCGCATCAACCAAACCGTTATTCATTCGTGATTGCGCCTGAGCGAGACGAAATACGCGGTCGC
TGTTAAAAGGACAATTACAAACAGGAATCGAATGCAACCGGCGCAGGAACACTGCCAGCGCATCAACAAT
ATTTTCACCTGAATCAGGATATTCTTCTAATACCTGGAATGCTGTTTTCCCGGGGATCGCAGTGGTGAGT
AACCATGCATCATCAGGAGTACGGATAAAATGCTTGATGGTCGGAAGAGGCATAAATTCCGTCAGCCAGT
TTAGTCTGACCATCTCATCTGTAACATCATTGGCAACGCTACCTTTGCCATGTTTCAGAAACAACTCTGG
CGCATCGGGCTTCCCATACAATCGATAGATTGTCGCACCTGATTGCCCGACATTATCGCGAGCCCATTTA
TACCCATATAAATCAGCATCCATGTTGGAATTTAATCGCGGCCTAGAGCAAGACGTTTCCCGTTGAATAT
GGCTCATACTCTTCCTTTTTCAATATTATTGAAGCATTTATCAGGGTTATTGTCTCATGAGCGGATACAT
ATTTGAATGTATTTAGAAAAATAAACAAATAGGCATGCAGCGCTCTTCCGCTTCCTCGCTCACTGACTCG
CTACGCTCGGTCGTTCGACTGCGGCGAGCGGTGTCAGCTCACTCAAAAGCGGTAATACGGTTATCCACAG
AATCAGGGGATAAAGCCGGAAAGAACATGTGAGCAAAAAGCAAAGCACCGGAAGAAGCCAACGCCGCAGG
CGTTTTTCCATAGGCTCCGCCCCCCTGACGAGCATCACAAAAATCGACGCTCAAGCCAGAGGTGGCGAAA
CCCGACAGGACTATAAAGATACCAGGCGTTTCCCCCTGGAAGCTCCCTCGTGCGCTCTCCTGTTCCGACC
CTGCCGCTTACCGGATACCTGTCCGCCTTTCTCCCTTCGGGAAGCGTGGCGCTTTCTCATAGCTCACGCT
GTTGGTATCTCAGTTCGGTGTAGGTCGTTCGCTCCAAGCTGGGCTGTGTGCACGAACCCCCCGTTCAGCC
CGACCGCTGCGCCTTATCCGGTAACTATCGTCTTGAGTCCAACCCGGTAAGACACGACTTATCGCCACTG
GCAGCAGCCATTGGTAACTGATTTAGAGGACTTTGTCTTGAAGTTATGCACCTGTTAAGGCTAAACTGAA
AGAACAGATTTTGGTGAGTGCGGTCCTCCAACCCACTTACCTTGGTTCAAAGAGTTGGTAGCTCAGCGAA
CCTTGAGAAAACCACCGTTGGTAGCGGTGGTTTTTCTTTATTTATGAGATGATGAATCAATCGGTCTATC
AAGTCAACGAACAGCTATTCCGTTACTCTAGATTTCAGTGCAATTTATCTCTTCAAATGTAGCACCTGAA
GTCAGCCCCATACGATATAAGTTGTAATTCTCATGTTAGTCATGCCCCGCGCCCACCGGAAGGAGCTGAC
TGGGTTGAAGGCTCTCAAGGGCATCGGTCGAGATCCCGGTGCCTAATGAGTGAGCTAACTTACATTAATT
GCGTTGCGCTCACTGCCCGCTTTCCAGTCGGGAAACCTGTCGTGCCAGCTGCATTAATGAATCGGCCAAC
GCGCGGGGAGAGGCGGTTTGCGTATTGGGCGCCAGGGTGGTTTTTCTTTTCACCAGTGAGACGGGCAACA
GCTGATTGCCCTTCACCGCCTGGCCCTGAGAGAGTTGCAGCAAGCGGTCCACGCTGGTTTGCCCCAGCAG
GCGAAAATCCTGTTTGATGGTGGTTAACGGCGGGATATAACATGAGCTGTCTTCGGTATCGTCGTATCCC
ACTACCGAGATGTCCGCACCAACGCGCAGCCCGGACTCGGTAATGGCGCGCATTGCGCCCAGCGCCATCT
GATCGTTGGCAACCAGCATCGCAGTGGGAACGATGCCCTCATTCAGCATTTGCATGGTTTGTTGAAAACC
GGACATGGCACTCCAGTCGCCTTCCCGTTCCGCTATCGGCTGAATTTGATTGCGAGTGAGATATTTATGC
CAGCCAGCCAGACGCAGACGCGCCGAGACAGAACTTAATGGGCCCGCTAACAGCGCGATTTGCTGGTGAC
CCAATGCGACCAGATGCTCCACGCCCAGTCGCGTACCGTCTTCATGGGAGAAAATAATACTGTTGATGGG
TGTCTGGTCAGAGACATCAAGAAATAACGCCGGAACATTAGTGCAGGCAGCTTCCACAGCAATGGCATCC
TGGTCATCCAGCGGATAGTTAATGATCAGCCCACTGACGCGTTGCGCGAGAAGATTGTGCACCGCCGCTT
TACAGGCTTCGACGCCGCTTCGTTCTACCATCGACACCACCACGCTGGCACCCAGTTGATCGGCGCGAGA
TTTAATCGCCGCGACAATTTGCGACGGCGCGTGCAGGGCCAGACTGGAGG
