>Addgene plasmid #117854 | pRSF-KpAGO207-1251 | depositor partial sequence | sequence record 222556 | Insert_KpAGO 207-1251
ACCGAGAAAACTGTAGATCAACCTAAGGAAGATACTCATGCAATCTATAAAGTTGAAAATAGACATGATT
ATGGTACTAAAGGTACTAAAGTTGACATTTTGACAAACCATATTTTGCTTGCGGTAGGTAACGATGTTCC
TACTGAAAAAATCGACAAAGAATTGGTTCCTAAATTAGATGGTTGGTGGAAAACTGCCTTCATCTTTACT
TATCATATCGATTTCAAACCCCAACAAAAAGGCCCTCCACGTAGAGGCAAACCAGTTCCACCACAGGAAT
TATCAAAGCCAAAGAAATATGAATTAATTGAAGCTTTACTGGATGAAGATGAAATCTTGTACAAGTATAG
GGATCGTATCGCTTTCAATGGTGAAGATACTATTTATTCTCATGTGCCACTAGAAGAATTCACTTTGTTT
GATGGTTGTTGGGAAGTCAGTAACAAGCAAAAGAAGAAGGTTGTTCCAGGTATGGGTGCTCCATCCAACA
AAGCTTCTCTACAAAAAAAAATAGATCCAGAATTAGAAGAAATGGTTTCTCAAATCACTTTGAAATTCAG
TGGTAAAGTAGGCTTGAAAGATATTTATAACGACACCACTACTCAAGACACCGAAGTACAGGAAAGTAGA
ATGTCTGCAATCGATAAGACATGTTTGCTATCTTTATTAGGTGCTAAGTTCATGAGTACAGATGATTTGA
TTTTCCAAGTTCAAGGTAACAAGTTCTTTATTTTCAATAATTTTGCTAAAGCTATCCCATTCCAAATCGG
TGGTTATTTGTTGCAGGGTTTTACTGTTTCATTAACTCATGTTTATGGTGGTGTCGCTTTAAACACTGTC
AGTGTTCCTGCTCCATTTATTAAACATACCAAGTACTTGCCAGGTGATCCAAGATTTAAAAACAATGAAA
AGGAACAATTTACATTAATGGACTGGATCATTGAATGTTACCACCAATCTAAGGCTATAAGAGATATCAG
ATATAATCCAAAAACAGCTCCTCCACCATCAGTTAAAGATTTGAACTATTTTGTCGAAAAGAACACTGAT
ATTTCAGCTTTGTTAAAGGGTTTAAAGGTTTACAGACCGTACATCAATTATAGTATCAATAAAGATGGTA
CCCCAAAACCACCAAGAAAGAGATCTTCTAAGGGTATTGTTGGATTTACCCGTGAATCTGCGGTATCCAT
GAGGTTTAATGTTCTTGAAAGTAGTTTGAAGAAGAACAGTGCTCCAAAACCTAATGAAAAACCTATCAAT
ATCAATACTATTGATTATTTCAAGAGGAAATATGACATTACTTTGAAATATCCTGATATGAAGTTAGTAA
ACTTGGGCGGTAAAAATGATGTCGTTCCTCCTGAATGTTTGACTATTGTGCCGGGTCAAAAATTGAAGGG
TCAAATTTTTGATACAAAAACTTATATCGACTTCAGTGCAATTAGACCAACTGAAAAGTTTGATTTAATC
TCCAGGTTATCTATGCCAGCTATAAAAAGAGGGTTAACTGATTCTGAAAAGGAAGAATCATCAGCTCCTC
ACAATAGTGCTTATCAATTTATGAGAGTACCATCTCGTATTCTAGATGCCCCAGTTGTTCAGTTCAAAGA
ATCTACCTTTGAATATAAGGACAAGAGTTATGGAACTAAGCATGAAGAATCTAAAGGTAACTGGAACATG
AAAGGTCACCAATTTATTTCCACTCCAGCCAAACAGGTCAACTTAAGAGCAATATTTATTAATAATGCTA
ACACAGCTCCACCAGCATCTATGGAAAGTGAACTTGACATCTCTATGGATAAATTCGCATCTGATGTTAA
ACAATTAGGTGTGGACTTCAACGTATCAGGTAAACCAATTCTAATTAATCAATTTGGTCCCCCAATTAAG
AAATTCCAAGGTGGTGGCCGTGGTGGCCGTGGTGGTCGTGGTAGCCGTGGTGGCCGTGGTGGCCGTGGTG
CTCCATCTGGTCCTCCAACTTTCGAAACCTCTCCAGGTGAGATATCTTTGTTAAACTTATTAGAAAATAT
TCCAAGCAATACCTATATTTTGTATGTATTGCGCCGTGGTAACGATTCTGCTGTTTATGATAGATTGAAA
TATATCACTGATTTGAAATTTGGTGCATTGAATTCCTGTGTTGTTTGGGACAACTTCAAAAAGAATTCTA
TTCAATATAATTCCAATGTTGTTATGAAGATGAACTTGAAGTTATTAGGTAGTAACCACTCTCTATCTAT
TGAAAACAACAAACTATTAATTGATAAGGAATCTAACTTGCCAATATTAGTGTTGGGTTCTGATGTGACA
CATTATCCTGAAAAGGATCAAAACTCTATTGCCTCGTTAGTAGGTTCATACGATGACAAATTTACCCAAT
TCCCTGGTGATTACATGCTTCAAGATGGTCCAGGTGAAGAAATAATTACTAATGTCGGTTCATTAATGTT
GAACAGATTAAAGATATATCAAAAACATAATAATGGTAAATTACCAACGAAGATCATGTACTTCAGAGAT
GGTGTTTCAGTTGACCAATTCTCTCAAGTTGTTAAGATTGAAGTTAAGTCTATTAAGGAATCAGTCCGTA
AATTTGGTCCTCAATTAAATGGTGGTAACAAATACGATCCACCAGTTACATGTATTGCCACTGTCAAAAG
AAATCAAGTCAGATTTATTCCTATCCAAGAAAATGCGAAGAATGAAAAGGGTGAAGAAGTTGCTGTTCAA
TCCATGGGTAATGTTATGCCAGGTACTGTTGTAGACCGTGGTATCACATCTGTGGCACACTTTGATTTCT
TTATCCAATCTCATCAAGCTTTGAAGGGTACTGGTGTCCCATGCCACTATTGGTGTCTATATGACGAAAA
CCAATCTACTTCTGACTACTTACAAGAAATATGTAACAACTTATGTTACATTTTCGGTAGATCTACTACC
AGTGTAAAAGTCCCAGCCCCAGTATATTATGCCGATTTGTTGTGTACCCGTGCTACATGCTTTTTCAAGG
CAGGTTTTGAACTTAATATGGCTCAAGCACCAAAGGAGAAGGGTTCTAAGGATCAACCTACTGTTTCCAA
GAATGTTCTATTACCACAAGTTAACGATAACATTAAATCCGTAATGTATTACATTTGA
